>Addgene plasmid #65719 | pGF-mSox2-ONL | depositor full sequence | sequence record 111693 | pGF-mSox2-ONL sequence 7134 bps
ACGCGTGTAGTCTTATGCAATACTCTTGTAGTCTTGCAACATGGTAACGATGAGTTAGCAACATGCCTTA
CAAGGAGAGAAAAAGCACCGTGCATGCCGATTGGTGGAAGTAAGGTGGTACGATCGTGCCTTATTAGGAA
GGCAACAGACGGGTCTGACATGGATTGGACGAACCACTGAATTGCCGCATTGCAGAGATATTGTATTTAA
GTGCCTAGCTCGATACAATAAACGGGTCTCTCTGGTTAGACCAGATCTGAGCCTGGGAGCTCTCTGGCTA
ACTAGGGAACCCACTGCTTAAGCCTCAATAAAGCTTGCCTTGAGTGCTTCAAGTAGTGTGTGCCCGTCTG
TTGTGTGACTCTGGTAACTAGAGATCCCTCAGACCCTTTTAGTCAGTGTGGAAAATCTCTAGCAGTGGCG
CCCGAACAGGGACCTGAAAGCGAAAGGGAAACCAGAGCTCTCTCGACGCAGGACTCGGCTTGCTGAAGCG
CGCACGGCAAGAGGCGAGGGGCGGCGACTGGTGAGTACGCCAAAAATTTTGACTAGCGGAGGCTAGAAGG
AGAGAGATGGGTGCGAGAGCGTCAGTATTAAGCGGGGGAGAATTAGATCGCGATGGGAAAAAATTCGGTT
AAGGCCAGGGGGAAAGAAAAAATATAAATTAAAACATATAGTATGGGCAAGCAGGGAGCTAGAACGATTC
GCAGTTAATCCTGGCCTGTTAGAAACATCAGAAGGCTGTAGACAAATACTGGGACAGCTACAACCATCCC
TTCAGACAGGATCAGAAGAACTTAGATCATTATATAATACAGTAGCAACCCTCTATTGTGTGCATCAAAG
GATAGAGATAAAAGACACCAAGGAAGCTTTAGACAAGATAGAGGAAGAGCAAAACAAAAGTAAGACCACC
GCACAGCAAGCGGCCGCTGATCTTCAGACCTGGAGGAGGAGATATGAGGGACAATTGGAGAAGTGAATTA
TATAAATATAAAGTAGTAAAAATTGAACCATTAGGAGTAGCACCCACCAAGGCAAAGAGAAGAGTGGTGC
AGAGAGAAAAAAGAGCAGTGGGAATAGGAGCTTTGTTCCTTGGGTTCTTGGGAGCAGCAGGAAGCACTAT
GGGCGCAGCCTCAATGACGCTGACGGTACAGGCCAGACAATTATTGTCTGGTATAGTGCAGCAGCAGAAC
AATTTGCTGAGGGCTATTGAGGCGCAACAGCATCTGTTGCAACTCACAGTCTGGGGCATCAAGCAGCTCC
AGGCAAGAATCCTGGCTGTGGAAAGATACCTAAAGGATCAACAGCTCCTGGGGATTTGGGGTTGCTCTGG
AAAACTCATTTGCACCACTGCTGTGCCTTGGAATGCTAGTTGGAGTAATAAATCTCTGGAACAGATTGGA
ATCACACGACCTGGATGGAGTGGGACAGAGAAATTAACAATTACACAAGCTTAATACACTCCTTAATTGA
AGAATCGCAAAACCAGCAAGAAAAGAATGAACAAGAATTATTGGAATTAGATAAATGGGCAAGTTTGTGG
AATTGGTTTAACATAACAAATTGGCTGTGGTATATAAAATTATTCATAATGATAGTAGGAGGCTTGGTAG
GTTTAAGAATAGTTTTTGCTGTACTTTCTATAGTGAATAGAGTTAGGCAGGGATATTCACCATTATCGTT
TCAGACCCACCTCCCAACCCCGAGGGGACCCGACAGGCCCGAAGGAATAGAAGAAGAAGGTGGAGAGAGA
GACAGAGACAGATCCATTCGATTAGTGAACGGATCTCGACGGTATCGGTTAACTTTTAAAAGAAAAGGGG
GGATTGGGGGGTACAGTGCAGGGGAAAGAATAGTAGACATAATAGCAACAGACATACAAACTAAAGAATT
ACAAAAACAAATTACAAAATTCAAAATTTTATCGATGAATTCTAATTAATGCAGAGACTCTAAAAGAATT
TCCCGGGCTCGGGCAGCCATTGTGATGCATATAGGATTATTCACGTGGTAATGTAATTAATGCAGAGACT
CTAAAAGAATTTCCCGGGCTCGGGCAGCCATTGTGATGCATATAGGATTATTCACGTGGTAATGCCAGTC
CAAGCTAGGCAGGTTCCCCTCTAATTAATGCAGAGACTCTAAAAGAATTTCCCGGGCTCGGGCAGCCATT
GTGATGCATATAGGATTATTCACGTGGTAATGAGCACAGTCGACAGTTCTTGCGGATCCACCATGGTGAG
CGTGATCAAGCCCGAGATGAAGATGAGGTACTACATGGACGGCTCCGTCAATGGGCATGAGTTCACAATC
GAGGGTGAGGGCACAGGCAGACCTTACGAGGGACATCAGGAGATGACACTGCGCGTCACAATGGCCGAGG
GCGGGCCAATGCCTTTCGCCTTCGACCTGGTGTCCCACGTGTTCTGTTACGGCCACAGAGTTTTTACTAA
ATATCCAGAAGAGATCCCAGACTATTTCAAGCAGGCCTTTCCTGAGGGCCTGTCCTGGGAGAGGTCCCTG
GAGTTCGAGGACGGCGGCTCCGCCTCCGTGAGCGCCCACATCAGCCTGAGGGGCAACACCTTCTACCACA
AGTCCAAGTTCACCGGCGTGAACTTCCCCGCCGACGGCCCCATCATGCAGAACCAGAGCGTGGACTGGGA
GCCCTCCACCGAGAAGATCACCGCCAGCGACGGCGTGCTGAAGGGCGACGTGACCATGTACCTGAAGCTG
GAGGGCGGCGGCAACCACAAGTGCCAGATGAAGACCACCTACAAGGCCGCCAAGGAGATCCTGGAGATGC
CCGGCGACCACTACATCGGCCACAGGCTGGTGAGGAAGACCGAGGGCAACATCACCGAGCAGGTGGAGGA
CGCCGTGGCCCACTCCGGTACCAAGGTGTACGACCCCGAGCAACGCAAACGCATGATCACTGGGCCTCAG
TGGTGGGCTCGCTGCAAGCAAATGAACGTGCTGGACTCCTTCATCAACTACTATGATTCCGAGAAGCACG
CCGAGAACGCCGTGATTTTTCTGCATGGTAACGCTACCTCCAGCTACCTGTGGAGGCACGTCGTGCCTCA
CATCGAGCCCGTGGCTAGATGCATCATCCCTGATCTGATCGGAATGGGTAAGTCCGGCAAGAGCGGGAAT
GGCTCATATCGCCTCCTGGATCACTACAAGTACCTCACCGCTTGGTTCGAGCTGCTGAACCTTCCAAAGA
AAATCATCTTTGTGGGCCACGACTGGGGGAGCGCTCTGGCCTTTCACTACGCCTACGAGCACCAAGACAG
GATCAAGGCCATCGTCCATATGGAGAGTGTCGTGGACGTGATCGAGTCCTGGATGGGGTGGCCTGACATC
GAGGAGGAGCTGGCCCTGATCAAGAGCGAAGAGGGCGAGAAAATGGTGCTTGAGAATAACTTCTTCGTCG
AGACCCTGTTGCCAAGCAAGATCATGCGGAAACTGGAGCCTGAGGAGTTCGCTGCCTACCTGGAGCCATT
CAAGGAGAAGGGCGAGGTTAGACGGCCTACCCTCTCCTGGCCTCGCGAGATCCCTCTCGTTAAGGGAGGC
AAGCCCGACGTCGTCCAGATTGTCCGCAACTACAACGCCTACCTTCGGGCCAGCGACGATCTGCCTAAGC
TGTTCATCGAGTCCGACCCTGGGTTCTTTTCCAACGCTATTGTCGAGGGAGCTAAGAAGTTCCCTAACAC
CGAGTTCGTGAAGGTGAAGGGCCTCCACTTCCTCCAGGAGGACGCTCCAGATGAAATGGGTAAGTACATC
AAGAGCTTCGTGGAGCGCGTGCTGAAGAACGAGCAGTAACTCGACTTTAAGACCAATGACTTACAAGGCA
GCTGTAGATCTTAGCCACTTTTTAAAAGAAAAGGGGGGACTGGAAGGGCTAATTCACTCCCAACGAAAAT
AAGATCTGCTTTTTGCTTGTACTGGGTCTCTCTGGTTAGACCAGATCTGAGCCTGGGAGCTCTCTGGCTA
ACTAGGGAACCCACTGCTTAAGCCTCAATAAAGCTTGCCTTGAGTGCTTCAAGTAGTGTGTGCCCGTCTG
TTGTGTGACTCTGGTAACTAGAGATCCCTCAGACCCTTTTAGTCAGTGTGGAAAATCTCTAGCAGTAGTA
GTTCATGTCATCTTATTATTCAGTATTTATAACTTGCAAAGAAATGAATATCAGAGAGTGAGAGGAACTT
GTTTATTGCAGCTTATAATGGTTACAAATAAAGCAATAGCATCACAAATTTCACAAATAAAGCATTTTTT
TCACTGCATTCTAGTTGTGGTTTGTCCAAACTCATCAATGTATCTTATCATGTCTGGCTCTAGCTATCCC
GCCCCTAACTCCGCCCAGTTCCGCCCATTCTCCGCCCCATGGCTGACTAATTTTTTTTATTTATGCAGAG
GCCGAGGCCGCCTCGGCCTCTGAGCTATTCCAGAAGTAGTGAGGAGGCTTTTTTGGAGGCCTAGACTTTT
GCAGAGACGGCCCAAATTCGTAATCATGGTCATAGCTGTTTCCTGTGTGAAATTGTTATCCGCTCACAAT
TCCACACAACATACGAGCCGGAAGCATAAAGTGTAAAGCCTGGGGTGCCTAATGAGTGAGCTAACTCACA
TTAATTGCGTTGCGCTCACTGCCCGCTTTCCAGTCGGGAAACCTGTCGTGCCAGCTGCATTAATGAATCG
GCCAACGCGCGGGGAGAGGCGGTTTGCGTATTGGGCGCTCTTCCGCTTCCTCGCTCACTGACTCGCTGCG
CTCGGTCGTTCGGCTGCGGCGAGCGGTATCAGCTCACTCAAAGGCGGTAATACGGTTATCCACAGAATCA
GGGGATAACGCAGGAAAGAACATGTGAGCAAAAGGCCAGCAAAAGGCCAGGAACCGTAAAAAGGCCGCGT
TGCTGGCGTTTTTCCATAGGCTCCGCCCCCCTGACGAGCATCACAAAAATCGACGCTCAAGTCAGAGGTG
GCGAAACCCGACAGGACTATAAAGATACCAGGCGTTTCCCCCTGGAAGCTCCCTCGTGCGCTCTCCTGTT
CCGACCCTGCCGCTTACCGGATACCTGTCCGCCTTTCTCCCTTCGGGAAGCGTGGCGCTTTCTCATAGCT
CACGCTGTAGGTATCTCAGTTCGGTGTAGGTCGTTCGCTCCAAGCTGGGCTGTGTGCACGAACCCCCCGT
TCAGCCCGACCGCTGCGCCTTATCCGGTAACTATCGTCTTGAGTCCAACCCGGTAAGACACGACTTATCG
CCACTGGCAGCAGCCACTGGTAACAGGATTAGCAGAGCGAGGTATGTAGGCGGTGCTACAGAGTTCTTGA
AGTGGTGGCCTAACTACGGCTACACTAGAAGGACAGTATTTGGTATCTGCGCTCTGCTGAAGCCAGTTAC
CTTCGGAAAAAGAGTTGGTAGCTCTTGATCCGGCAAACAAACCACCGCTGGTAGCGGTGGTTTTTTTGTT
TGCAAGCAGCAGATTACGCGCAGAAAAAAAGGATCTCAAGAAGATCCTTTGATCTTTTCTACGGGGTCTG
ACGCTCAGTGGAACGAAAACTCACGTTAAGGGATTTTGGTCATGAGATTATCAAAAAGGATCTTCACCTA
GATCCTTTTAAATTAAAAATGAAGTTTTAAATCAATCTAAAGTATATATGAGTAAACTTGGTCTGACAGT
TACCAATGCTTAATCAGTGAGGCACCTATCTCAGCGATCTGTCTATTTCGTTCATCCATAGTTGCCTGAC
TCCCCGTCGTGTAGATAACTACGATACGGGAGGGCTTACCATCTGGCCCCAGTGCTGCAATGATACCGCG
AGACCCACGCTCACCGGCTCCAGATTTATCAGCAATAAACCAGCCAGCCGGAAGGGCCGAGCGCAGAAGT
GGTCCTGCAACTTTATCCGCCTCCATCCAGTCTATTAATTGTTGCCGGGAAGCTAGAGTAAGTAGTTCGC
CAGTTAATAGTTTGCGCAACGTTGTTGCCATTGCTACAGGCATCGTGGTGTCACGCTCGTCGTTTGGTAT
GGCTTCATTCAGCTCCGGTTCCCAACGATCAAGGCGAGTTACATGATCCCCCATGTTGTGCAAAAAAGCG
GTTAGCTCCTTCGGTCCTCCGATCGTTGTCAGAAGTAAGTTGGCCGCAGTGTTATCACTCATGGTTATGG
CAGCACTGCATAATTCTCTTACTGTCATGCCATCCGTAAGATGCTTTTCTGTGACTGGTGAGTACTCAAC
CAAGTCATTCTGAGAATAGTGTATGCGGCGACCGAGTTGCTCTTGCCCGGCGTCAATACGGGATAATACC
GCGCCACATAGCAGAACTTTAAAAGTGCTCATCATTGGAAAACGTTCTTCGGGGCGAAAACTCTCAAGGA
TCTTACCGCTGTTGAGATCCAGTTCGATGTAACCCACTCGTGCACCCAACTGATCTTCAGCATCTTTTAC
TTTCACCAGCGTTTCTGGGTGAGCAAAAACAGGAAGGCAAAATGCCGCAAAAAAGGGAATAAGGGCGACA
CGGAAATGTTGAATACTCATACTCTTCCTTTTTCAATATTATTGAAGCATTTATCAGGGTTATTGTCTCA
TGAGCGGATACATATTTGAATGTATTTAGAAAAATAAACAAATAGGGGTTCCGCGCACATTTCCCCGAAA
AGTGCCACCTGACGTCTAAGAAACCATTATTATCATGACATTAACCTATAAAAATAGGCGTATCACGAGG
CCCTTTCGTCTCGCGCGTTTCGGTGATGACGGTGAAAACCTCTGACACATGCAGCTCCCGGAGACGGTCA
CAGCTTGTCTGTAAGCGGATGCCGGGAGCAGACAAGCCCGTCAGGGCGCGTCAGCGGGTGTTGGCGGGTG
TCGGGGCTGGCTTAACTATGCGGCATCAGAGCAGATTGTACTGAGAGTGCACCATATGCGGTGTGAAATA
CCGCACAGATGCGTAAGGAGAAAATACCGCATCAGGCGCCATTCGCCATTCAGGCTGCGCAACTGTTGGG
AAGGGCGATCGGTGCGGGCCTCTTCGCTATTACGCCAGCTGGCGAAAGGGGGATGTGCTGCAAGGCGATT
AAGTTGGGTAACGCCAGGGTTTTCCCAGTCACGACGTTGTAAAACGACGGCCAGTGCCAAGCTG
Features (pLannotate 1.2.2; 23 found; start..end, strand, type, name):
      6..227     +  promoter       RSV promoter: Rous sarcoma virus enhancer/promoter
    234..414     +  LTR            5' LTR (truncated): truncated 5' long terminal repeat (LTR) from HIV-1
    458..583     +  misc_feature   HIV-1 Ψ: packaging signal of human immunodeficiency virus type 1
    567..930     +  CDS            HIV-1 gag (fragment): gag protein from human immunodeficiency virus 1; gag
   1025..1361    +  ncRNA          RRE: Accession: RF00036 - HIV Rev response element
   1397..1786    +  CDS            env (fragment): ENV_HV1H2 - Experimental evidence at protein level: Swiss-Prot protein existence level 1. [Transmembrane protein gp41]: Acts as a class I viral fusion protein. Under the current model, the protein has at least 3 conformational states: pre-fusion native state, pre-hairpin intermediate state, and post-fusion hairpin state. During fusion of viral and target intracellular membranes, the coiled coil regions (heptad repeats) assume a trimer-of-hairpins structure, positioning the fusion peptide in close proximity to the C-terminal region of the ectodomain. The formation of this structure appears to d
   1804..1920    +  misc_feature   cPPT/CTS: central polypurine tract and central termination sequence of HIV-1
   2233..2886    +  CDS            mKO2: mKO2 is a basic (constitutively fluorescent) orange fluorescent protein published in 2008, derived from Verrillofungia concinna. It has moderate acid sensitivity.
   2891..3819    +  CDS            hRluc (fragment): Renilla luciferase human codon-optimized
   3827..3958    +  CDS            nef (fragment): NEF_HV1LA - Experimental evidence at protein level: Swiss-Prot protein existence level 1. Extracellular Nef protein targets CD4(+) T-lymphocytes for apoptosis by interacting with CXCR4 surface receptors. From Human immunodeficiency virus type 1 group M subtype B (isolate Lai) (HIV-1).
   3944..4124    +  LTR            5' LTR (truncated): truncated 5' long terminal repeat (LTR) from HIV-1
   4196..4317    +  polyA_signal   SV40 poly(A) signal: SV40 polyadenylation signal
   4336..4471    +  rep_origin     SV40 ori: SV40 origin of replication
   4533..4549    -  protein_bind   lac operator: The lac repressor binds to the lac operator to inhibit transcription in E. coli. This inhibition can be relieved by adding lactose or isopropyl-β-D-thiogalactopyranoside (IPTG). lac repressor encoded by lacI
   4557..4587    -  promoter       lac promoter: promoter for the E. coli lac operon
   4602..4623    -  protein_bind   CAP binding site: CAP binding activates transcription in the presence of cAMP. E. coli catabolite activator protein
   4636..4728    -  CDS            lacI (fragment): lac repressor; lacI; The lac repressor binds to the lac operator to inhibit transcription in E. coli. This inhibition can be relieved by adding lactose or isopropyl-β-D-thiogalactopyranoside (IPTG).
   4911..5499    -  rep_origin     ori: high-copy-number ColE1/pMB1/pBR322/pUC origin of replication
   5670..6530    -  CDS            AmpR: β-lactamase; bla; confers resistance to ampicillin, carbenicillin, and related antibiotics
   6531..6635    -  promoter       AmpR promoter: bla
   6730..6765    +  CDS            rop (fragment): Rop protein, which maintains plasmids at low copy number; rop
   6867..6966    +  misc_feature   bom (fragment): basis of mobility region from pBR322
   6972..7126    -  CDS            lacZα (fragment): LacZα fragment of β-galactosidase; lacZ fragment
