[The description below was written by a language model from this plasmid's Addgene catalogue record and pLannotate feature annotations shown in this document.]
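Description:
pGF-mSox2-ONL is a lentiviral transcriptional reporter plasmid of about 7.1 kb, built on the pGreenFire1 backbone. It is propagated in E. coli through a high-copy ColE1/pUC-type origin with ampicillin selection (AmpR under its own bla promoter). The viral portion has a typical HIV-1-based transfer vector layout. An RSV promoter is fused to a truncated 5' LTR to drive genomic RNA production in packaging cells. This is followed by the Ψ packaging signal with a gag fragment, the Rev response element within an env fragment, and the cPPT/CTS element that aids nuclear import. A second truncated LTR lies downstream, followed by an SV40 poly(A) signal and SV40 origin. The table also picks up small residual backbone fragments (lac promoter/operator, lacZα, rop, bom) that have no evident functional role.

The payload, an insert of roughly 1.9 kb cloned between the cPPT and the 3' LTR, combines a murine Sox2 promoter sequence with the coding sequence for ONL (Orange Nano-lantern). The promoter itself is not annotated in the feature table, but it presumably occupies the unannotated stretch of about 300 bp between the cPPT/CTS and the reporter. ONL appears in the table as an mKO2 orange fluorescent protein placed immediately upstream of a human codon-optimised Renilla luciferase fragment, consistent with a fusion. In Nano-lantern designs of this kind, energy from the luciferase reaction is transferred to the fluorescent protein, giving bright, colour-shifted luminescence. No separate mammalian selection marker or constitutive reporter is annotated.

The construct is intended to report Sox2 promoter activity as orange luminescence after lentiviral delivery or transfection. It can be used for real-time imaging, including multicolour luminescence imaging alongside Nano-lanterns of other colours.
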