Addgene plasmid #65719: pGF-mSox2-ONL
Purpose: mSox2 reporter plasmid (expresses ONL)
Depositing lab: Yasushi Okada. Depositing organization: RIKEN Quantitative Biology Center (QBiC). Publication: Expanded palette of Nano-lanterns for real-time multicolor luminescence imaging. Takai A, Nakano M, Saito K, Haruno R, Watanabe TM, Ohyanagi T, Jin T, Okada Y, Nagai T. Proc Natl Acad Sci U S A. 2015 Apr 7;112(14):4352-6. doi: 10.1073/pnas.1418468112. Epub 2015 Mar 23. PubMed 25831507.
Backbone
  Vector backbone: pGreenFire1
  Backbone manufacturer: System Biosciences
  Backbone size w/o insert (bp): 5200
  Total vector size (bp): 7100
  Vector type: Lentiviral, Luciferase
Growth in bacteria
  Bacterial resistance: Ampicillin, 100 μg/mL
  Growth temperature: 30°C
  Growth strain: Stbl3
  Copy number: Unknown
Gene/Insert
  Gene/Insert name: murine Sox2 promoter and ONL (alt name: mSox2-ONL)
  Species: M. musculus (mouse), Synthetic
  Insert size (bp): 1900
  Cloning method: Restriction Enzyme; 5′ cloning site ClaI (not destroyed); 3′ cloning site XhoI (destroyed during cloning)
  Sequencing primers: 5′ CGATTAGTGAACGGATCTCGACG; 3′ CGTTGGGAGTGAATTAGCCCTTCC
Resource information
  A portion of this plasmid was derived from a plasmid made by: hmKusabiraOrange2 (gifted from Dr Atsushi Miyawaki), mSox2 promoter sequence (System Biosciences)
Terms and licenses: Academic/Nonprofit Terms; Industry Terms: Not Available to Industry
How to cite: pGF-mSox2-ONL was a gift from Yasushi Okada (Addgene plasmid # 65719 ; http://n2t.net/addgene:65719 ; RRID:Addgene_65719)
