>Addgene plasmid #65719 | pGF-mSox2-ONL | addgene partial sequence | sequence record 116837 | cPPT-F 5'-gggaaagaatagtagacataatag-3'
CAAACTAAAGAATTACAAAAACAAATTACAAAATTCAAAATTTTATCGATGAATTCTAATTAATGCAGAG
ACTCTAAAAGAATTTCCCGGGCTCGGGCAGCCATTGTGATGCATATAGGATTATTCACGTGGTAATGTAA
TTAATGCAGAGACTCTAAAAGAATTTCCCGGGCTCGGGCAGCCATTGTGATGCATATAGGATTATTCACG
TGGTAATGCCAGTCCAAGCTAGGCAGGTTCCCCTCTAATTAATGCAGAGACTCTAAAAGAATTTCCCGGG
CTCGGGCAGCCATTGTGATGCATATAGGATTATTCACGTGGTAATGAGCACAGTCGACAGTTCTTGCGGA
TCCACCATGGTGAGCGTGATCAAGCCCGAGATGAAGATGAGGTACTACATGGACGGCTCCGTCAATGGGC
ATGAGTTCACAATCGAGGGTGAGGGCACAGGCAGACCTTACGAGGGACATCAGGAGATGACACTGCGCGT
CACAATGGCCGAGGGCGGGCCAATGCCTTTCGCCTTCGACCTGGTGTCCCACGTGTTCTGTTACGGCCAC
AGAGTTTTTACTAAATATCCAGAAGAGATCCCAGACTATTTCAAGCAGGCCTTTCCTGAGGGCCTGTCCT
GGGAGAGGTCCCTGGAGTTCGAGGACGGCGGCTCCGCCTCCGTGAGCGCCCACATCAGCCTGAGGGGCAA
CACCTTCTACCACAAGTCCAAGTTCACCGGCGTGAACTTCCCCGCCGACGGCCCCATCATGCAGAACCAG
AGCGTGGACTGGGAGCCCTCCACCGAGAAGATCACCGCCAGCGACGGCGTGCTGAAGGGCGACGTGACCA
TGTACCTGAAGCTGGAGGGCGGCGGCAACCACAAGTGCCAGATGAAGACCACCTACAAGGCCGCCAAGGA
GATCCTGGAGATGCCCGGCGACCACTACATCGGCCACAGGCTGGTGAGGAAGACCGAGGGCAACATCACC
GAGCAGGTGGAGGACGCCGTGGCCCACTCCGGTACCAAGGTGTACGACCCCGAGCAACGCAAACGCATGA
TCACTGGGCCTCAGTGGTGGGCTCGCTGCAAGCAAATGAACGTGCTGGACTCCTTCATCAACTACTATGA
TTCCGAGAAGC
