>Addgene plasmid #65719 | pGF-mSox2-ONL | addgene partial sequence | sequence record 116838 | rTrpv4-Fwd 5'-atcgctggtcctcagtggt-3'
GAACGTGCTGGACTCCTTCATCAACTACTATGATTCCGAGAAGCACGCCGAGAACGCCGTGATTTTTCTG
CATGGTAACGCTACCTCCAGCTACCTGTGGAGGCACGTCGTGCCTCACATCGAGCCCGTGGCTAGATGCA
TCATCCCTGATCTGATCGGAATGGGTAAGTCCGGCAAGAGCGGGAATGGCTCATATCGCCTCCTGGATCA
CTACAAGTACCTCACCGCTTGGTTCGAGCTGCTGAACCTTCCAAAGAAAATCATCTTTGTGGGCCACGAC
TGGGGGAGCGCTCTGGCCTTTCACTACGCCTACGAGCACCAAGACAGGATCAAGGCCATCGTCCATATGG
AGAGTGTCGTGGACGTGATCGAGTCCTGGATGGGGTGGCCTGACATCGAGGAGGAGCTGGCCCTGATCAA
GAGCGAAGAGGGCGAGAAAATGGTGCTTGAGAATAACTTCTTCGTCGAGACCCTGTTGCCAAGCAAGATC
ATGCGGAAACTGGAGCCTGAGGAGTTCGCTGCCTACCTGGAGCCATTCAAGGAGAAGGGCGAGGTTAGAC
GGCCTACCCTCTCCTGGCCTCGCGAGATCCCTCTCGTTAAGGGAGGCAAGCCCGACGTCGTCCAGATTGT
CCGCAACTACAACGCCTACCTTCGGGCCAGCGACGATCTGCCTAAGCTGTTCATCGAGTCCGACCCTGGG
TTCTTTTCCAACGCTATTGTCGAGGGAGCTAAGAAGTTCCCTAACACCGAGTTCGTGAAGGTGAAGGGCC
TCCACTTCCTCCAGGAGGACGCTCCAGATGAAATGGGTAAGTACATCAAGAGCTTCGTGGAGCGCGTGCT
GAAGAACGAGCAGTAACTCGACTTTAAGACCA
